Addgene plasmid #48795: pIRES-HA-14-3-3 ϵ/myc-14-3-3ζ
Purpose: expresses human HA-14-3-3 ϵ (epsilon) and myc-14-3-3ζ (zeta) in mammalian cells
Depositing lab: Huda Zoghbi. Depositing organization: Baylor College of Medicine. Publication: Interaction of Akt-phosphorylated ataxin-1 with 14-3-3 mediates neurodegeneration in spinocerebellar ataxia type 1. Chen HK, Fernandez-Funez P, Acevedo SF, Lam YC, Kaytor MD, Fernandez MH, Aitken A, Skoulakis EM, Orr HT, Botas J, Zoghbi HY. Cell. 2003 May 16;113(4):457-68. 10.1016/S0092-8674(03)00349-0 PubMed 12757707.
Backbone
  Vector backbone: pIRES
  Backbone manufacturer: Clontech
  Backbone size w/o insert (bp): 6100
  Vector type: Mammalian Expression
  Selectable markers: Neomycin (select with G418)
Growth in bacteria
  Bacterial resistance: Ampicillin, 100 μg/mL
  Growth temperature: 37°C
  Growth strain: DH5alpha
  Growth instructions: DH10B or similar
  Copy number: High Copy
Gene/Insert 1
  Gene/Insert name: YWHAE (alt name: 14-3-3ϵ)
  Species: H. sapiens (human)
  Insert size (bp): 789
  Entrez Gene: YWHAE (a.k.a. 14-3-3E, HEL2, KCIP-1, MDCR, MDS)
  Promoter: CMV
  Tag / fusion protein: HA (C terminal on insert)
  Cloning method: Restriction Enzyme; 5′ cloning site EcoRI (not destroyed); 3′ cloning site EcoRI (not destroyed)
  Sequencing primers: 5′ GGAATTCATGGATGATCGAGAGGATCTGGTG; 3′ AGAATTCTCAAGCATAATCTGGAACATCATATGGATACTGATTTTCGTCTTCCACGTC
Gene/Insert 2
  Gene/Insert name: YWHAZ (alt name: 14-3-3 zeta)
  Species: H. sapiens (human)
  Insert size (bp): 738
  GenBank ID: NM_001135699.1
  Entrez Gene: YWHAZ (a.k.a. 14-3-3-zeta, HEL-S-3, HEL-S-93, HEL4, KCIP-1, POPCHAS, YWHAD)
  Promoter: CMV (IRES)
  Tag / fusion protein: myc (C terminal on insert)
  Cloning method: Restriction Enzyme; 5′ cloning site XbaI (not destroyed); 3′ cloning site XbaI (not destroyed)
  Sequencing primers: 5′ GCTCTAGAATGGATAAAAATGAGCTGGTTCAG; 3′ GCTCTAGATTACAGATCCTCTTCTGAGATGAGTTTTTGTTCATTTTCCCCTCCTTCTCC
Terms and licenses: Academic/Nonprofit Terms; Industry Terms: Not Available to Industry
How to cite: pIRES-HA-14-3-3 ϵ/myc-14-3-3ζ was a gift from Huda Zoghbi (Addgene plasmid # 48795 ; http://n2t.net/addgene:48795 ; RRID:Addgene_48795)
