[The description below was written by a language model from this plasmid's Addgene catalogue record and pLannotate feature annotations shown in this document.]
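Description:
pIRES-HA-14-3-3 ϵ/myc-14-3-3ζ is a bicistronic mammalian expression plasmid built on the Clontech pIRES backbone, designed to produce two human 14-3-3 isoforms from a single transcript. In bacteria it is maintained at high copy through a ColE1/pUC-type origin and selected with ampicillin via the β-lactamase gene; an f1 origin is also present. For mammalian cells, a separate cassette with the SV40 enhancer/early promoter driving the neomycin phosphotransferase gene, followed by a synthetic polyadenylation signal, allows G418 selection of stable transfectants. The sequenced plasmid is about 7.8 kb.

The expression unit begins with the CMV immediate early enhancer and promoter, followed by a chimeric β-globin/immunoglobulin intron that promotes efficient processing of the message. The first cistron, cloned between EcoRI sites, encodes YWHAE (14-3-3 epsilon), recorded as carrying a C-terminal HA tag. An encephalomyocarditis virus IRES then permits cap-independent translation of the second cistron, YWHAZ (14-3-3 zeta), inserted between XbaI sites and recorded with a C-terminal myc tag. An SV40 poly(A) signal terminates the transcript. The automated annotation matches the two coding regions to chicken and bovine orthologues, which reflects the high conservation of 14-3-3 proteins; the catalogue record gives both inserts as human. The tags themselves are not annotated separately in the feature table. T7 and T3 promoters flank the insert region.

Because both isoforms are co-expressed in the same cell with distinct epitope tags, the construct suits experiments such as co-immunoprecipitation or detection of each isoform individually. The associated publication concerns the interaction of 14-3-3 proteins with Akt-phosphorylated ataxin-1 in spinocerebellar ataxia type 1.
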