Features (pLannotate 1.2.2; 21 found; start..end, strand, type, name):
    140..517     +  enhancer       CMV enhancer: human cytomegalovirus immediate early enhancer
    518..729     +  promoter       CMV promoter: human cytomegalovirus (CMV) immediate early promoter
    890..1022    +  intron         chimeric intron: chimera between introns from human β-globin and immunoglobulin heavy chain genes
   1067..1085    +  promoter       T7 promoter: promoter for bacteriophage T7 RNA polymerase
   1184..1948    +  CDS            YWHAE: 1433E_CHICK - Experimental evidence at protein level: Swiss-Prot protein existence level 1. Adapter protein implicated in the regulation of a large spectrum of both general and specialized signaling pathways. Binds to a large number of partners, usually by recognition of a phosphoserine or phosphothreonine motif. Binding generally results in the modulation of the activity of the binding partner. From Gallus gallus (Chicken).
   2146..2608    +  misc_feature   IRES: internal ribosome entry site (IRES) of the encephalomyocarditis virus (EMCV)
   2636..3370    +  CDS            YWHAZ: 1433Z_BOVIN - Experimental evidence at protein level: Swiss-Prot protein existence level 1. Adapter protein implicated in the regulation of a large spectrum of both general and specialized signaling pathways. Binds to a large number of partners, usually by recognition of a phosphoserine or phosphothreonine motif. Binding generally results in the modulation of the activity of the binding partner. Activates the ADP- ribosyltransferase (exoS) activity of bacterial origin. Induces ARHGEF7 activity on RAC1 as well as lamellipodia and membrane ruffle formation (By similarity). In neurons, regulates
   3431..3448    -  promoter       T3 promoter (fragment): promoter for bacteriophage T3 RNA polymerase
   3466..3587    -  polyA_signal   SV40 poly(A) signal: SV40 polyadenylation signal
   3610..3678    -  CDS            large T antigen (fragment): large T antigen from SV40 (simian virus 40)
   3702..3769    +  CDS            lacZα (fragment): LacZα fragment of β-galactosidase; lacZ fragment
   3773..4201    +  rep_origin     f1 ori (sequence partly withheld): f1 bacteriophage origin of replication; arrow indicates direction of (+) strand synthesis
   4229..4280    -  misc_feature   bom (fragment): basis of mobility region from pBR322
   4345..4702    +  promoter       SV40 promoter: SV40 enhancer and early promoter
   4753..5544    +  CDS            neo: KKA2_KLEPN - Also known as kan, nptII. Experimental evidence at protein level: Swiss-Prot protein existence level 1. Resistance to kanamycin, neomycin, paromomycin, ribostamycin, butirosin and gentamicin B. From Klebsiella pneumoniae.
   5611..5659    +  polyA_signal   poly(A) signal: synthetic polyadenylation signal
   5679..5733    -  misc_feature   bom (fragment): basis of mobility region from pBR322
   5835..5870    -  CDS            rop (fragment): Rop protein, which maintains plasmids at low copy number; rop
   5965..6069    +  promoter       AmpR promoter: bla
   6070..6930    +  CDS            AmpR: β-lactamase; bla; confers resistance to ampicillin, carbenicillin, and related antibiotics
   7101..7689    +  rep_origin     ori: high-copy-number ColE1/pMB1/pBR322/pUC origin of replication
>Addgene plasmid #48795 | pIRES-HA-14-3-3 ϵ/myc-14-3-3ζ | addgene full sequence | sequence record 194471 | Addgene NGS Result
TCAATATTGGCCATTAGCCATATTATTCATTGGTTATATAGCATAAATCAATATTGGCTATTGGCCATTG
CATACGTTGTATCTATATCATAATATGTACATTTATATTGGCTCATGTCCAATATGACCGCCATGTTGGC
ATTGATTATTGACTAGTTATTAATAGTAATCAATTACGGGGTCATTAGTTCATAGCCCATATATGGAGTT
CCGCGTTACATAACTTACGGTAAATGGCCCGCCTGGCTGACCGCCCAACGACCCCCGCCCATTGACGTCA
ATAATGACGTATGTTCCCATAGTAACGCCAATAGGGACTTTCCATTGACGTCAATGGGTGGAGTATTTAC
GGTAAACTGCCCACTTGGCAGTACATCAAGTGTATCATATGCCAAGTCCGCCCCCTATTGACGTCAATGA
CGGTAAATGGCCCGCCTGGCATTATGCCCAGTACATGACCTTACGGGACTTTCCTACTTGGCAGTACATC
TACGTATTAGTCATCGCTATTACCATGGTGATGCGGTTTTGGCAGTACACCAATGGGCGTGGATAGCGGT
TTGACTCACGGGGATTTCCAAGTCTCCACCCCATTGACGTCAATGGGAGTTTGTTTTGGCACCAAAATCA
ACGGGACTTTCCAAAATGTCGTAACAACTGCGATCGCCCGCCCCGTTGACGCAAATGGGCGGTAGGCGTG
TACGGTGGGAGGTCTATATAAGCAGAGCTCGTTTAGTGAACCGTCAGATCACTAGAAGCTTTATTGCGGT
AGTTTATCACAGTTAAATTGCTAACGCAGTCAGTGCTTCTGACACAACAGTCTCGAACTTAAGCTGCAGT
GACTCTCTTAAGGTAGCCTTGCAGAAGTTGGTCGTGAGGCACTGGGCAGGTAAGTATCAAGGTTACAAGA
CAGGTTTAAGGAGACCAATAGAAACTGGGCTTGTCGAGACAGAGAAGACTCTTGCGTTTCTGATAGGCAC
CTATTGGTCTTACTGACATCCACTTTGCCTTTCTCTCCACAGGTGTCCACTCCCAGTTCAATTACAGCTC
TTAAGGCTAGAGTACTTAATACGACTCACTATAGGCTAGCCTCGAGAATTCTCAAGCATAATCTGGAACA
TCATATGGATACTGATTTTCGTCTTCCACCCGTCGCGCAGACCCTGCCGGAGCCGCTGCCGCTATGGATG
ATCGAGAGGATCTGGTGTACCAGGCGAAGCTGGCCGAGCAGGCTGAGCGATACGACGAAATGGTGGAGTC
AATGAAGAAAGTAGCAGGGATGGATGTGGAGCTGACAGTTGAAGAAAGAAACCTCCTATCTGTTGCATAT
AAGAATGTGATTGGAGCTAGAAGAGCCTCCTGGAGAATAATCAGCAGCATTGAACAGAAAGAAGAAAACA
AGGGAGGAGAAGACAAGCTAAAAATGATTCGGGAATATCGGCAAATGGTTGAGACTGAGCTAAAGTTAAT
CTGTTGTGACATTCTGGATGTACTGGACAAACACCTCATTCCAGCAGCTAACACTGGCGAGTCCAAGGTT
TTCTATTATAAAATGAAAGGGGACTACCACAGGTATCTGGCAGAATTTGCCACAGGAAACGACAGGAAGG
AGGCTGCGGAGAACAGCCTAGTGGCTTATAAAGCTGCTAGTGATATTGCAATGACAGAACTTCCACCAAC
GCATCCTATTCGCTTAGGTCTTGCTCTCAATTTTTCCGTATTCTACTACGAAATTCTTAATTCCCCTGAC
CGTGCCTGCAGGTTGGCAAAAGCAGCTTTTGATGATGCAATTGCAGAACTGGATACGCTGAGTGAAGAAA
GCTATAAGGACTCTACACTTATCATGCAGTTGTTACGTGATAATCTGACACTATGGACTTCAGACATGCA
GGGTGACGGTGAAGAGCAGAATAAAGAAGCGCTGCAGGACGTGGAAGACGAAAATCAGTATCCATATGAT
GTTCCAGATTATGCTTGAGAATTCACGCGTCGAGCATGCATCTAGGGCGGCCAATTCCGCCCCTCTCCCC
CCCCCCCCTCTCCCTCCCCCCCCCCTAACGTTACTGGCCGAAGCCGCTTGGAATAAGGCCGGTGTGCGTT
TGTCTATATGTTATTTTCCACCATATTGCCGTCTTTTGGCAATGTGAGGGCCCGGAAACCTGGCCCTGTC
TTCTTGACGAGCATTCCTAGGGGTCTTTCCCCTCTCGCCAAAGGAATGCAAGGTCTGTTGAATGTCGTGA
AGGAAGCAGTTCCTCTGGAAGCTTCTTGAAGACAAACAACGTCTGTAGCGACCCTTTGCAGGCAGCGGAA
CCCCCCACCTGGCGACAGGTGCCTCTGCGGCCAAAAGCCACGTGTATAAGATACACCTGCAAAGGCGGCA
CAACCCCAGTGCCACGTTGTGAGTTGGATAGTTGTGGAAAGAGTCAAATGGCTCTCCTCAAGCGTATTCA
ACAAGGGGCTGAAGGATGCCCAGAAGGTACCCCATTGTATGGGATCTGATCTGGGGCCTCGGTGCACATG
CTTTACATGTGTTTAGTCGAGGTTAAAAAAACGTCTAGGCCCCCCGAACCACGGGGACGTGGTTTTCCTT
TGAAAAACACGATGATAAGCTTGCCACAACCCGGGATCCTCTAGAATGGATAAAAATGAGCTGGTTCAGA
AGGCCAAACTGGCCGAGCAGGCTGAGCGATATGATGACATGGCAGCCTGCATGAAGTCTGTAACTGAGCA
AGGAGCTGAATTATCCAATGAGGAGAGGAATCTTCTCTCAGTTGCTTATAAAAATGTTGTAGGAGCCCGT
AGGTCATCTTGGAGGGTCGTCTCAAGTATTGAACAAAAGACGGAAGGTGCTGAGAAAAAACAGCAGATGG
CTCGAGAATACAGAGAGAAAATTGAGACGGAGCTAAGAGATATCTGCAATGATGTACTGTCTCTTTTGGA
AAAGTTCTTGATCCCCAATGCTTCACAAGCAGAGAGCAAAGTCTTCTATTTGAAAATGAAAGGAGATTAC
TACCGTTACTTGGCTGAGGTTGCCGCTGGTGATGACAAGAAAGGGATTGTCGATCAGTCACAACAAGCAT
ACCAAGAAGCTTTTGAAATCAGCAAAAAGGAAATGCAACCAACACATCCTATCAGACTGGGTCTGGCCCT
TAACTTCTCTGTGTTCTATTATGAGATTCTGAACTCCCCAGAGAAAGCCTGCTCTCTTGCAAAGACAGCT
TTTGATGAAGCCATTGCTGAACTTGATACATTAAGTGAAGAGTCATACAAAGACAGCACGCTAATAATGC
AATTACTGAGAGACAACTTGACATTGTGGACATCGGATACCCAAGGAGACGAAGCTGAAGCAGGAGAAGG
AGGGGAAAATGAACAAAAACTCATCTCAGAAGAGGATCTGTAATCTAGAGTCGACCCGGGCGGCCGCTTC
CCTTTAGTGAGGGTTAATGCTTCGAGCAGACATGATAAGATACATTGATGAGTTTGGACAAACCACAACT
AGAATGCAGTGAAAAAAATGCTTTATTTGTGAAATTTGTGATGCTATTGCTTTATTTGTAACCATTATAA
GCTGCAATAAACAAGTTAACAACAACAATTGCATTCATTTTATGTTTCAGGTTCAGGGGGAGATGTGGGA
GGTTTTTTAAAGCAAGTAAAACCTCTACAAATGTGGTAAAATCCGATAAGGATCGATCCGGGCTGGCGTA
ATAGCGAAGAGGCCCGCACCGATCGCCCTTCCCAACAGTTGCGCAGCCTGAATGGCGAATGG
[124 nt withheld, positions 3773-3896]
C
[91 nt withheld, positions 3898-3988]
A
[49 nt withheld, positions 3990-4038]
CCTTTGACGTTGGAGTCCACGTTCTTT
[37 nt withheld, positions 4066-4102]
ACCCTATCTCGGTCTATTCTTTTGATTTATAAGGGATTTTGCCGATTTCGGCCTATTGGTTAAAAAATGA
GCTGATTTAACAAAAATTTAACGCGAATTTTAACAAAATATTAACGCTTACAATTTCCTGATGCGGTATT
TTCTCCTTACGCATCTGTGCGGTATTTCACACCGCATACGCGGATCTGCGCAGCACCATGGCCTGAAATA
ACCTCTGAAAGAGGAACTTGGTTAGGTACCTTCTGAGGCGGAAAGAACCAGCTGTGGAATGTGTGTCAGT
TAGGGTGTGGAAAGTCCCCAGGCTCCCCAGCAGGCAGAAGTATGCAAAGCATGCATCTCAATTAGTCAGC
AACCAGGTGTGGAAAGTCCCCAGGCTCCCCAGCAGGCAGAAGTATGCAAAGCATGCATCTCAATTAGTCA
GCAACCATAGTCCCGCCCCTAACTCCGCCCATCCCGCCCCTAACTCCGCCCAGTTCCGCCCATTCTCCGC
CCCATGGCTGACTAATTTTTTTTATTTATGCAGAGGCCGAGGCCGCCTCGGCCTCTGAGCTATTCCAGAA
GTAGTGAGGAGGCTTTTTTGGAGGCCTAGGCTTTTGCAAAAAGCTTGATTCTTCTGACACAACAGTCTCG
AACTTAAGGCTAGAGCCACCATGATTGAACAAGATGGATTGCACGCAGGTTCTCCGGCCGCTTGGGTGGA
GAGGCTATTCGGCTATGACTGGGCACAACAGACAATCGGCTGCTCTGATGCCGCCGTGTTCCGGCTGTCA
GCGCAGGGGCGCCCGGTTCTTTTTGTCAAGACCGACCTGTCCGGTGCCCTGAATGAACTGCAGGACGAGG
CAGCGCGGCTATCGTGGCTGGCCACGACGGGCGTTCCTTGCGCAGCTGTGCTCGACGTTGTCACTGAAGC
GGGAAGGGACTGGCTGCTATTGGGCGAAGTGCCGGGGCAGGATCTCCTGTCATCTCACCTTGCTCCTGCC
GAGAAAGTATCCATCATGGCTGATGCAATGCGGCGGCTGCATACGCTTGATCCGGCTACCTGCCCATTCG
ACCACCAAGCGAAACATCGCATCGAGCGAGCACGTACTCGGATGGAAGCCGGTCTTGTCGATCAGGATGA
TCTGGACGAAGAGCATCAGGGGCTCGCGCCAGCCGAACTGTTCGCCAGGCTCAAGGCGCGCATGCCCGAC
GGCGAGGATCTCGTCGTGACCCATGGCGATGCCTGCTTGCCGAATATCATGGTGGAAAATGGCCGCTTTT
CTGGATTCATCGACTGTGGCCGGCTGGGTGTGGCGGACCGCTATCAGGACATAGCGTTGGCTACCCGTGA
TATTGCTGAAGAGCTTGGCGGCGAATGGGCTGACCGCTTCCTCGTGCTTTACGGTATCGCCGCTCCCGAT
TCGCAGCGCATCGCCTTCTATCGCCTTCTTGACGAGTTCTTCTGAGCGGGACTCTGGGGTTCGAAATGAC
CGACCAAGCGACGCCCAACCTGCCATCACGATGGCCGCAATAAAATATCTTTATTTTCATTACATCTGTG
TGTTGGTTTTTTGTGTGAATCGATAGCGATAAGGATCCGCGTATGGTGCACTCTCAGTACAATCTGCTCT
GATGCCGCATAGTTAAGCCAGCCCCGACACCCGCCAACACCCGCTGACGCGCCCTGACGGGCTTGTCTGC
TCCCGGCATCCGCTTACAGACAAGCTGTGACCGTCTCCGGGAGCTGCATGTGTCAGAGGTTTTCACCGTC
ATCACCGAAACGCGCGAGACGAAAGGGCCTCGTGATACGCCTATTTTTATAGGTTAATGTCATGATAATA
ATGGTTTCTTAGACGTCAGGTGGCACTTTTCGGGGAAATGTGCGCGGAACCCCTATTTGTTTATTTTTCT
AAATACATTCAAATATGTATCCGCTCATGAGACAATAACCCTGATAAATGCTTCAATAATATTGAAAAAG
GAAGAGTATGAGTATTCAACATTTCCGTGTCGCCCTTATTCCCTTTTTTGCGGCATTTTGCCTTCCTGTT
TTTGCTCACCCAGAAACGCTGGTGAAAGTAAAAGATGCTGAAGATCAGTTGGGTGCACGAGTGGGTTACA
TCGAACTGGATCTCAACAGCGGTAAGATCCTTGAGAGTTTTCGCCCCGAAGAACGTTTTCCAATGATGAG
CACTTTTAAAGTTCTGCTATGTGGCGCGGTATTATCCCGTATTGACGCCGGGCAAGAGCAACTCGGTCGC
CGCATACACTATTCTCAGAATGACTTGGTTGAGTACTCACCAGTCACAGAAAAGCATCTTACGGATGGCA
TGACAGTAAGAGAATTATGCAGTGCTGCCATAACCATGAGTGATAACACTGCGGCCAACTTACTTCTGAC
AACGATCGGAGGACCGAAGGAGCTAACCGCTTTTTTGCACAACATGGGGGATCATGTAACTCGCCTTGAT
CGTTGGGAACCGGAGCTGAATGAAGCCATACCAAACGACGAGCGTGACACCACGATGCCTGTAGCAATGG
CAACAACGTTGCGCAAACTATTAACTGGCGAACTACTTACTCTAGCTTCCCGGCAACAATTAATAGACTG
GATGGAGGCGGATAAAGTTGCAGGACCACTTCTGCGCTCGGCCCTTCCGGCTGGCTGGTTTATTGCTGAT
AAATCTGGAGCCGGTGAGCGTGGGTCTCGCGGTATCATTGCAGCACTGGGGCCAGATGGTAAGCCCTCCC
GTATCGTAGTTATCTACACGACGGGGAGTCAGGCAACTATGGATGAACGAAATAGACAGATCGCTGAGAT
AGGTGCCTCACTGATTAAGCATTGGTAACTGTCAGACCAAGTTTACTCATATATACTTTAGATTGATTTA
AAACTTCATTTTTAATTTAAAAGGATCTAGGTGAAGATCCTTTTTGATAATCTCATGACCAAAATCCCTT
AACGTGAGTTTTCGTTCCACTGAGCGTCAGACCCCGTAGAAAAGATCAAAGGATCTTCTTGAGATCCTTT
TTTTCTGCGCGTAATCTGCTGCTTGCAAACAAAAAAACCACCGCTACCAGCGGTGGTTTGTTTGCCGGAT
CAAGAGCTACCAACTCTTTTTCCGAAGGTAACTGGCTTCAGCAGAGCGCAGATACCAAATACTGTTCTTC
TAGTGTAGCCGTAGTTAGGCCACCACTTCAAGAACTCTGTAGCACCGCCTACATACCTCGCTCTGCTAAT
CCTGTTACCAGTGGCTGCTGCCAGTGGCGATAAGTCGTGTCTTACCGGGTTGGACTCAAGACGATAGTTA
CCGGATAAGGCGCAGCGGTCGGGCTGAACGGGGGGTTCGTGCACACAGCCCAGCTTGGAGCGAACGACCT
ACACCGAACTGAGATACCTACAGCGTGAGCTATGAGAAAGCGCCACGCTTCCCGAAGGGAGAAAGGCGGA
CAGGTATCCGGTAAGCGGCAGGGTCGGAACAGGAGAGCGCACGAGGGAGCTTCCAGGGGGAAACGCCTGG
TATCTTTATAGTCCTGTCGGGTTTCGCCACCTCTGACTTGAGCGTCGATTTTTGTGATGCTCGTCAGGGG
GGCGGAGCCTATGGAAAAACGCCAGCAACGCGGCCTTTTTACGGTTCCTGGCCTTTTGCTGGCCTTTTGC
TCACATGGCTCGACAGATCT
