>Addgene plasmid #48795 | pIRES-HA-14-3-3 ϵ/myc-14-3-3ζ | addgene partial sequence | sequence record 82605 | EBV-rev 5'-GTGGTTTGTCCAAACTCATC-3'
AGCATTAACCCTCACTAAAGGGAAGCGGCCGCCCGGGTCGACTCTAGATTACAGATCCTCTTCTGAGATG
AGTTTTTGTTCATTTTCCCCTCCTTCTCCTGCTTCAGCTTCGTCTCCTTGGGTATCCGATGTCCACAATG
TCAAGTTGTCTCTCAGTAATTGCATTATTAGCGTGCTGTCTTTGTATGACTCTTCACTTAATGTATCAAG
TTCAGCAATGGCTTCATCAAAAGCTGTCTTTGCAAGAGAGCAGGCTTTCTCTGGGGAGTTCAGAATCTCA
TAATAGAACACAGAGAAGTTAAGGGCCAGACCCAGTCTGATAGGATGTGTTGGTTGCATTTCCTTTTTGC
TGATTTCAAAAGCTTCTTGGTATGCTTGTTGTGACTGATCGACAATCCCTTTCTTGTCATCACCAGCGGC
AACCTCAGCCAAGTAACGGTAGTAATCTCCTTTCATTTTCAAATAGAAGACTTTGCTCTCTGCTTGTGAA
GCATTGGGGATCAAGAACTTTTCCAAAAGAGACAGTACATCATTGCAGATATCTCTTAGCTCCGTCTCAA
TTTTCTCTCTGTATTCTCGAGCCATCTGCTGTTTTTTCTCAGCACCTTCCGTCTTTTGTTCAATACTTGA
GACGACCCTCCAAGATGACCTACGGGCTCCTACAACATTTTTATAAGCAACTGAGAGAAGATTCCTCTCC
TCATTGGATAATTCAGCTCCTTGCTCAGTTACAGACTTCATGCAGGCTGCCATGTCATCATATCGCTCAG
CCTGCTCGGCCAGTTTGGCCTTCTGAACCAGCTCATTTTTATCCATTCTAGAGGATCCCGGGTTGTGGCA
AGCTTATCATCGTGTTTTTCAAAGGAAAACCACGTCCCCGTGGTTCGGGGGGCCTAGACGTTTTTTTAAC
CTCGACTAAACACATGTAAAGCATGTGCACCGAGGCCCCAGATCAGATCCCATACAATGGGGTACCTTCT
GGGCATCCTTCAGCCCCTTG
