>Addgene plasmid #48795 | pIRES-HA-14-3-3 ϵ/myc-14-3-3ζ | addgene partial sequence | sequence record 83644 | pMT2-F 5'-TTGCCTTTCTCTCCACAGGT-3'
AGGCTAGAGTACTTAATACGACTCACTATAGGCTAGCCTCGAGAATTCTCAAGCATAATCTGGAACATCA
TATGGATACTGATTTTCGTCTTCCACCCGTCGCGCAGACCCTGCCGGAGCCGCTGCCGCTATGGATGATC
GAGAGGATCTGGTGTACCAGGCGAAGCTGGCCGAGCAGGCTGAGCGATACGACGAAATGGTGGAGTCAAT
GAAGAAAGTAGCAGGGATGGATGTGGAGCTGACAGTTGAAGAAAGAAACCTCCTATCTGTTGCATATAAG
AATGTGATTGGAGCTAGAAGAGCCTCCTGGAGAATAATCAGCAGCATTGAACAGAAAGAAGAAAACAAGG
GAGGAGAAGACAAGCTAAAAATGATTCGGGAATATCGGCAAATGGTTGAGACTGAGCTAAAGTTAATCTG
TTGTGACATTCTGGATGTACTGGACAAACACCTCATTCCAGCAGCTAACACTGGCGAGTCCAAGGTTTTC
TATTATAAAATGAAAGGGGACTACCACAGGTATCTGGCAGAATTTGCCACAGGAAACGACAGGAAGGAGG
CTGCGGAGAACAGCCTAGTGGCTTATAAAGCTGCTAGTGATATTGCAATGACAGAACTTCCACCAACGCA
TCCTATTCGCTTAGGTCTTGCTCTCAATTTTTCCGTATTCTACTACGAAATTCTTAATTCCCCTGACCGT
GCCTGCAGGTTGGCAAAAGCAGCTTTTGATGATGCAATTGCAGAACTGGATACGCTGAGTGAAGAAAGCT
ATAAGGACTCTACACTTATCATGCAGTTGTTACGTGATAATCTGACACTATGGACTTCAGACATGCAGGG
TGACGGTGAAGAGCAGAATAAAGAAGCGCTGCAGGACGTGGAAGACGAAAATCAGTATCCATATGATGTT
CCAGATTATGCTTGAGAATTCACGCGTCGAGCATGCATCTAGG
